>Addgene plasmid #181986 | pcDNA TfR1-miniR | addgene full sequence | sequence record 357263 | Addgene NGS Result
TTTATCAGGGTTATTGTCTCATGAGCGGATACATATTTGAATGTATTTAGAAAAATAAACAAATAGGGGT
TCCGCGCACATTTCCCCGAAAAGTGCCACCTGACGTCGACGGATCGGGAGATCTCCCGATCCCCTATGGT
GCACTCTCAGTACAATCTGCTCTGATGCCGCATAGTTAAGCCAGTATCTGCTCCCTGCTTGTGTGTTGGA
GGTCGCTGAGTAGTGCGCGAGCAAAATTTAAGCTACAACAAGGCAAGGCTTGACCGACAATTGCATGAAG
AATCTGCTTAGGGTTAGGCGTTTTGCGCTGCTTCGCGATGTACGGGCCAGATATACGCGTTGACATTGAT
TATTGACTAGTTATTAATAGTAATCAATTACGGGGTCATTAGTTCATAGCCCATATATGGAGTTCCGCGT
TACATAACTTACGGTAAATGGCCCGCCTGGCTGACCGCCCAACGACCCCCGCCCATTGACGTCAATAATG
ACGTATGTTCCCATAGTAACGCCAATAGGGACTTTCCATTGACGTCAATGGGTGGAGTATTTACGGTAAA
CTGCCCACTTGGCAGTACATCAAGTGTATCATATGCCAAGTACGCCCCCTATTGACGTCAATGACGGTAA
ATGGCCCGCCTGGCATTATGCCCAGTACATGACCTTATGGGACTTTCCTACTTGGCAGTACATCTACGTA
TTAGTCATCGCTATTACCATGGTGATGCGGTTTTGGCAGTACATCAATGGGCGTGGATAGCGGTTTGACT
CACGGGGATTTCCAAGTCTCCACCCCATTGACGTCAATGGGAGTTTGTTTTGGCACCAAAATCAACGGGA
CTTTCCAAAATGTCGTAACAACTCCGCCCCATTGACGCAAATGGGCGGTAGGCGTGTACGGTGGGAGGTC
TATATAAGCAGAGCTCTCTGGCTAACTAGAGAACCCACTGCTTACTGGCTTATCGAAATTAATACGACTC
ACTATAGGGAGACCCAAGCTTGGTACCGAGCTCGGATCCACTAGTAACGGCCGCCAGTGTGCTGGAATTC
CGCGGACTGTAGAGGCGCTTCCTAGTACTCCCTTGTAGCAGCTGAGAATGATGGATCAAGCCAGATCAGC
ATTCTCTAACTTGTTTGGTGGGGAACCATTGTCATACACCCGGTTTAGCCTTGCTCGGCAAGTAGATGGA
GATAACAGTCATGTGGAGATGAAACTGGCTGCAGATGAAGAAGAAAATGCCGACAATAACATGAAGGCTA
GTGTCAGAAAACCCAAGAGGTTTAATGGAAGACTCTGCTTTGCAGCTATTGCACTAGTCATTTTCTTCTT
GATTGGATTCATGAGTGGCTACCTGGGCTATTGTAAGCGTGTAGAACAAAAAGAGGAGTGTGTGAAACTG
GCTGAAACGGAGGAGACAGACAAGTCAGAAACCATGGAAACAGAGGATGTTCCTACATCATCTCGCTTAT
ATTGGGCAGACCTCAAAACACTGTTGTCAGAGAAGTTGAACTCCATAGAGTTTGCTGACACCATCAAGCA
GCTGAGCCAGAATACATACACTCCTCGTGAGGCTGGATCTCAAAAAGATGAAAGTCTTGCCTATTATATT
GAAAATCAGTTCCATGAATTTAAATTCAGCAAAGTCTGGCGAGATGAACACTATGTGAAGATTCAAGTGA
AAAGCAGCATTGGTCAAAACATGGTGACCATAGTGCAGTCAAATGGTAACTTAGACCCAGTGGAGTCTCC
CGAGGGTTATGTGGCATTCAGTAAACCTACAGAAGTTTCTGGTAAACTGGTCCATGCTAATTTTGGCACT
AAAAAGGACTTTGAAGAACTAAGTTATTCTGTGAATGGATCTTTAGTGATTGTTAGAGCAGGGGAAATTA
CTTTTGCAGAAAAGGTTGCAAATGCCCAAAGCTTTAATGCAATTGGTGTCCTCATATACATGGACAAGAA
TAAATTCCCCGTTGTTGAGGCAGACCTTGCACTCTTTGGACATGCTCATCTAGGAACTGGTGATCCATAC
ACACCTGGCTTTCCTTCTTTCAATCATACTCAGTTTCCGCCATCTCAGTCATCAGGGTTGCCTAATATAC
CTGTGCAAACAATCTCAAGAGCTGCTGCAGAAAAGCTATTTGGAAAAATGGAAGGAAGCTGTCCTGCTAG
ATGGAACATAGATTCTTCATGTAAGCTGGAACTTTCACAGAATCAAAATGTGAAGCTCATTGTGAAAAAC
GTACTGAAAGAAAGAAGAATACTTAACATCTTTGGAGTTATTAAAGGTTATGAGGAACCAGACCGTTATG
TTGTAGTAGGAGCCCAGAGAGACGCTTTGGGTGCTGGTGTTGCGGCGAAGTCCAGTGTGGGAACAGGTCT
TCTGTTGAAACTTGCCCAAGTATTCTCAGATATGATTTCAAAAGATGGATTTAGACCCAGCAGAAGTATA
ATCTTTGCCAGCTGGACTGCAGGCGACTTTGGAGCTGTTGGTGCCACTGAGTGGTTGGAGGGATACCTTT
CATCTTTGCATTTAAAAGCTTTCACTTATATTAATTTGGATAAAGTTGTCCTTGGTACTAGTAACTTCAA
AGTTTCTGCCAGCCCCTTATTATATACACTTATGGGAAAGATAATGCAAGATGTAAAGCATCCAGTTGAT
GGAAAATCTCTATATAGAGACAGCAATTGGATTAGCAAAGTTGAGAAACTTTCCTTTGACAATGCTGCAT
ATCCTTTCCTTGCATATTCTGGAATCCCAGCAGTTTCTTTTTGTTTTTGTGAGGATGCAGACTATCCTTA
TTTGGGCACTAGATTGGATACCTATGAGGCATTGACTCAGAAAGTTCCTCAGCTCAACCAAATGGTTCGT
ACAGCAGCGGAAGTGGCTGGTCAGCTCATTATTAAACTTACCCATGACGTTGAATTGAACCTGGACTATG
AGATGTATAACAGCAAACTACTGTCATTTATGAAGGATCTGAACCAGTTCAAAACAGATATCAGGGATAT
GGGTCTAAGTCTACAGTGGCTGTATTCCGCTCGTGGAGACTACTTCCGTGCTACTTCTAGACTAACAACT
GATTTTCATAATGCTGAGAAAACAAACAGATTTGTCATGAGGGAAATCAATGATCGTATTATGAAAGTGG
AGTATCACTTCCTGTCGCCCTATGTATCTCCAAGAGAGTCTCCTTTCCGACATATCTTCTGGGGCTCTGG
CTCTCACACTCTCTCAGCTTTAGTGGAGAACTTGAAGCTTCGTCAAAAAAATATTACTGCTTTTAATGAA
ACCCTCTTCAGAAACCAGTTGGCCCTGGCTACTTGGACTATTCAGGGAGTCGCAAATGCCCTCTCTGGTG
ACATTTGGAATATTGACAATGAGTTTGGTAGCGGCAGCGGTAGCACCGGTATGGGTTCTTCTCTCGAAAT
CCGTGTTGCGTTCCTGCGTCAGCGTAACACCGCGCTGCGTACCGAAGTTGCGGAACTGGAACAGGAAGTT
CAGCGTCTGGAAAACCGTTACGGTCCGCTGACCGGTTAAATGTAACATGCATAATTAAATAAGAGCAGGG
TAGTCTGTTTCTAGAAAAAAAAAAAAAAAAAAAAAAAAAAAAAAAAGGAATTCTGCAGATATCCATCACA
CTGGCGGCCGCTCGAGCATGCATCTAGAGGGCCCTATTCTATAGTGTCACCTAAATGCTAGAGCTCGCTG
ATCAGCCTCGACTGTGCCTTCTAGTTGCCAGCCATCTGTTGTTTGCCCCTCCCCCGTGCCTTCCTTGACC
CTGGAAGGTGCCACTCCCACTGTCCTTTCCTAATAAAATGAGGAAATTGCATCGCATTGTCTGAGTAGGT
GTCATTCTATTCTGGGGGGTGGGGTGGGGCAGGACAGCAAGGGGGAGGATTGGGAAGACAATAGCAGGCA
TGCTGGGGATGCGGTGGGCTCTATGGCTTCTGAGGCGGAAAGAACCAGCTGGGGCTCTAGGGGGTATCCC
C
[124 nt withheld, positions 3992-4115]
C
[91 nt withheld, positions 4117-4207]
A
[49 nt withheld, positions 4209-4257]
CCTTTGACGTTGGAGTCCACGTTCTTT
[37 nt withheld, positions 4285-4321]
ACCCTATCTCGGTCTATTCTTTTGATTTATAAGGGATTTTGCCGATTTCGGCCTATTGGTTAAAAAATGA
GCTGATTTAACAAAAATTTAACGCGAATTAATTCTGTGGAATGTGTGTCAGTTAGGGTGTGGAAAGTCCC
CAGGCTCCCCAGCAGGCAGAAGTATGCAAAGCATGCATCTCAATTAGTCAGCAACCATAGTCCCGCCCCT
AACTCCGCCCATCCCGCCCCTAACTCCGCCCAGTTCCGCCCATTCTCCGCCCCATGGCTGACTAATTTTT
TTTATTTATGCAGAGGCCGAGGCCGCCTCTGCCTCTGAGCTATTCCAGAAGTAGTGAGGAGGCTTTTTTG
GAGGCCTAGGCTTTTGCAAAAAGCTCCTGGGAGCTTGTATATCCATTTTCGGATCTGATCAAGAGACAGG
ATGAGGATCGTTTCGCATGATTGAACAAGATGGATTGCACGCAGGTTCTCCGGCCGCTTGGGTGGAGAGG
CTATTCGGCTATGACTGGGCACAACAGACAATCGGCTGCTCTGATGCCGCCGTGTTCCGGCTGTCAGCGC
AGGGGCGCCCGGTTCTTTTTGTCAAGACCGACCTGTCCGGTGCCCTGAATGAACTGCAGGACGAGGCAGC
GCGGCTATCGTGGCTGGCCACGACGGGCGTTCCTTGCGCAGCTGTGCTCGACGTTGTCACTGAAGCGGGA
AGGGACTGGCTGCTATTGGGCGAAGTGCCGGGGCAGGATCTCCTGTCATCTCACCTTGCTCCTGCCGAGA
AAGTATCCATCATGGCTGATGCAATGCGGCGGCTGCATACGCTTGATCCGGCTACCTGCCCATTCGACCA
CCAAGCGAAACATCGCATCGAGCGAGCACGTACTCGGATGGAAGCCGGTCTTGTCGATCAGGATGATCTG
GACGAAGAGCATCAGGGGCTCGCGCCAGCCGAACTGTTCGCCAGGCTCAAGGCGCGCATGCCCGACGGCG
AGGATCTCGTCGTGACCCATGGCGATGCCTGCTTGCCGAATATCATGGTGGAAAATGGCCGCTTTTCTGG
ATTCATCGACTGTGGCCGGCTGGGTGTGGCGGACCGCTATCAGGACATAGCGTTGGCTACCCGTGATATT
GCTGAAGAGCTTGGCGGCGAATGGGCTGACCGCTTCCTCGTGCTTTACGGTATCGCCGCTCCCGATTCGC
AGCGCATCGCCTTCTATCGCCTTCTTGACGAGTTCTTCTGAGCGGGACTCTGGGGTTCGAAATGACCGAC
CAAGCGACGCCCAACCTGCCATCACGAGATTTCGATTCCACCGCCGCCTTCTATGAAAGGTTGGGCTTCG
GAATCGTTTTCCGGGACGCCGGCTGGATGATCCTCCAGCGCGGGGATCTCATGCTGGAGTTCTTCGCCCA
CCCCAACTTGTTTATTGCAGCTTATAATGGTTACAAATAAAGCAATAGCATCACAAATTTCACAAATAAA
GCATTTTTTTCACTGCATTCTAGTTGTGGTTTGTCCAAACTCATCAATGTATCTTATCATGTCTGTATAC
CGTCGACCTCTAGCTAGAGCTTGGCGTAATCATGGTCATAGCTGTTTCCTGTGTGAAATTGTTATCCGCT
CACAATTCCACACAACATACGAGCCGGAAGCATAAAGTGTAAAGCCTGGGGTGCCTAATGAGTGAGCTAA
CTCACATTAATTGCGTTGCGCTCACTGCCCGCTTTCCAGTCGGGAAACCTGTCGTGCCAGCTGCATTAAT
GAATCGGCCAACGCGCGGGGAGAGGCGGTTTGCGTATTGGGCGCTCTTCCGCTTCCTCGCTCACTGACTC
GCTGCGCTCGGTCGTTCGGCTGCGGCGAGCGGTATCAGCTCACTCAAAGGCGGTAATACGGTTATCCACA
GAATCAGGGGATAACGCAGGAAAGAACATGTGAGCAAAAGGCCAGCAAAAGGCCAGGAACCGTAAAAAGG
CCGCGTTGCTGGCGTTTTTCCATAGGCTCCGCCCCCCTGACGAGCATCACAAAAATCGACGCTCAAGTCA
GAGGTGGCGAAACCCGACAGGACTATAAAGATACCAGGCGTTTCCCCCTGGAAGCTCCCTCGTGCGCTCT
CCTGTTCCGACCCTGCCGCTTACCGGATACCTGTCCGCCTTTCTCCCTTCGGGAAGCGTGGCGCTTTCTC
ATAGCTCACGCTGTAGGTATCTCAGTTCGGTGTAGGTCGTTCGCTCCAAGCTGGGCTGTGTGCACGAACC
CCCCGTTCAGCCCGACCGCTGCGCCTTATCCGGTAACTATCGTCTTGAGTCCAACCCGGTAAGACACGAC
TTATCGCCACTGGCAGCAGCCACTGGTAACAGGATTAGCAGAGCGAGGTATGTAGGCGGTGCTACAGAGT
TCTTGAAGTGGTGGCCTAACTACGGCTACACTAGAAGAACAGTATTTGGTATCTGCGCTCTGCTGAAGCC
AGTTACCTTCGGAAAAAGAGTTGGTAGCTCTTGATCCGGCAAACAAACCACCGCTGGTAGCGGTGGTTTT
TTTGTTTGCAAGCAGCAGATTACGCGCAGAAAAAAAGGATCTCAAGAAGATCCTTTGATCTTTTCTACGG
GGTCTGACGCTCAGTGGAACGAAAACTCACGTTAAGGGATTTTGGTCATGAGATTATCAAAAAGGATCTT
CACCTAGATCCTTTTAAATTAAAAATGAAGTTTTAAATCAATCTAAAGTATATATGAGTAAACTTGGTCT
GACAGTTACCAATGCTTAATCAGTGAGGCACCTATCTCAGCGATCTGTCTATTTCGTTCATCCATAGTTG
CCTGACTCCCCGTCGTGTAGATAACTACGATACGGGAGGGCTTACCATCTGGCCCCAGTGCTGCAATGAT
ACCGCGAGACCCACGCTCACCGGCTCCAGATTTATCAGCAATAAACCAGCCAGCCGGAAGGGCCGAGCGC
AGAAGTGGTCCTGCAACTTTATCCGCCTCCATCCAGTCTATTAATTGTTGCCGGGAAGCTAGAGTAAGTA
GTTCGCCAGTTAATAGTTTGCGCAACGTTGTTGCCATTGCTACAGGCATCGTGGTGTCACGCTCGTCGTT
TGGTATGGCTTCATTCAGCTCCGGTTCCCAACGATCAAGGCGAGTTACATGATCCCCCATGTTGTGCAAA
AAAGCGGTTAGCTCCTTCGGTCCTCCGATCGTTGTCAGAAGTAAGTTGGCCGCAGTGTTATCACTCATGG
TTATGGCAGCACTGCATAATTCTCTTACTGTCATGCCATCCGTAAGATGCTTTTCTGTGACTGGTGAGTA
CTCAACCAAGTCATTCTGAGAATAGTGTATGCGGCGACCGAGTTGCTCTTGCCCGGCGTCAATACGGGAT
AATACCGCGCCACATAGCAGAACTTTAAAAGTGCTCATCATTGGAAAACGTTCTTCGGGGCGAAAACTCT
CAAGGATCTTACCGCTGTTGAGATCCAGTTCGATGTAACCCACTCGTGCACCCAACTGATCTTCAGCATC
TTTTACTTTCACCAGCGTTTCTGGGTGAGCAAAAACAGGAAGGCAAAATGCCGCAAAAAAGGGAATAAGG
GCGACACGGAAATGTTGAATACTCATACTCTTCCTTTTTCAATATTATTGAAGCA
Features (pLannotate 1.2.2; 23 found; start..end, strand, type, name):
    135..187     -  misc_feature   bom (fragment): basis of mobility region from pBR322
    342..721     +  enhancer       CMV enhancer: human cytomegalovirus immediate early enhancer
    722..925     +  promoter       CMV promoter: human cytomegalovirus (CMV) immediate early promoter
    921..954     +  LTR            5' LTR (truncated) (fragment): truncated 5' long terminal repeat (LTR) from HIV-1
    970..988     +  promoter       T7 promoter: promoter for bacteriophage T7 RNA polymerase
   1098..3386    +  CDS            Tfrc: TFR1_MOUSE - Also known as Trfr. Experimental evidence at protein level: Swiss-Prot protein existence level 1. Cellular uptake of iron occurs via receptor-mediated endocytosis of ligand-occupied transferrin receptor into specialized endosomes (By similarity). Endosomal acidification leads to iron release. The apotransferrin-receptor complex is then recycled to the cell surface with a return to neutral pH and the concomitant loss of affinity of apotransferrin for its receptor. Transferrin receptor is necessary for development of erythrocytes and the nervous system (By similarity). Upon stimulat
   3429..3530    +  CDS            Tef (fragment): TEF_RAT - Experimental evidence at protein level: Swiss-Prot protein existence level 1. Transcription factor that binds to and transactivates the TSHB promoter. Binds to a minimal DNA-binding sequence 5'- [TC][AG][AG]TTA[TC][AG]-3'. From Rattus norvegicus (Rat).
   3603..3619    +  promoter       ARG4 promoter (fragment): S. cerevisiae ARG4
   3678..3696    -  promoter       SP6 promoter: promoter for bacteriophage SP6 RNA polymerase
   3722..3946    +  polyA_signal   bGH poly(A) signal: bovine growth hormone polyadenylation signal
   3950..3971    +  promoter       SV40 promoter (fragment): SV40 enhancer and early promoter
   3992..4420    +  rep_origin     f1 ori (sequence partly withheld): f1 bacteriophage origin of replication; arrow indicates direction of (+) strand synthesis
   4473..4683    +  promoter       SV40 promoter: SV40 early promoter
   4758..5549    +  CDS            neo: KKA2_KLEPN - Also known as kan, nptII. Experimental evidence at protein level: Swiss-Prot protein existence level 1. Resistance to kanamycin, neomycin, paromomycin, ribostamycin, butirosin and gentamicin B. From Klebsiella pneumoniae.
   5573..5731    +  CDS            ble (fragment): BLE_KLEPN - Experimental evidence at protein level: Swiss-Prot protein existence level 1. Binding protein with a strong affinity to the bleomycin family of antibiotics. Binds to CL990; an antimitotic-antibiotic compound. From Klebsiella pneumoniae.
   5726..5847    +  polyA_signal   SV40 poly(A) signal: SV40 polyadenylation signal
   5920..5936    -  protein_bind   lac operator: The lac repressor binds to the lac operator to inhibit transcription in E. coli. This inhibition can be relieved by adding lactose or isopropyl-β-D-thiogalactopyranoside (IPTG). lac repressor encoded by lacI
   5944..5974    -  promoter       lac promoter: promoter for the E. coli lac operon
   5989..6010    -  protein_bind   CAP binding site: CAP binding activates transcription in the presence of cAMP. E. coli catabolite activator protein
   6023..6115    -  CDS            lacI (fragment): lac repressor; lacI; The lac repressor binds to the lac operator to inhibit transcription in E. coli. This inhibition can be relieved by adding lactose or isopropyl-β-D-thiogalactopyranoside (IPTG).
   6298..6886    -  rep_origin     ori: high-copy-number ColE1/pMB1/pBR322/pUC origin of replication
   7057..7917    -  CDS            AmpR: β-lactamase; bla; confers resistance to ampicillin, carbenicillin, and related antibiotics
   7918..76      -  promoter       AmpR promoter (across the origin): bla
