[The description below was written by a language model from this plasmid's Addgene catalogue record and pLannotate feature annotations shown in this document.]
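Description:
pcDNA TfR1-miniR is a mammalian expression plasmid built on the pcDNA3.1 backbone. It carries mouse transferrin receptor 1 (Tfrc) fused to the MiniR peptide tag. The sequenced record is about 7.9 kb. In bacteria the plasmid replicates from a high-copy ColE1/pUC-type origin and is selected with ampicillin through the β-lactamase gene. An f1 origin is also present, as is usual for this backbone. For mammalian cells, a separate cassette with the SV40 early promoter, the neomycin phosphotransferase gene and the SV40 polyadenylation signal allows G418 selection of stable transfectants.

The fusion is driven by the human CMV immediate-early enhancer and promoter and terminated by the bovine growth hormone poly(A) signal. T7 and SP6 phage promoters flank the cloning region. The annotated Tfrc coding sequence is followed shortly downstream by a short segment that the automated annotation labels as a fragment of the rat Tef transcription factor. Its position suggests it is the C-terminal MiniR tag, with the label reflecting sequence similarity, although the feature table does not name MiniR explicitly. Several other small hits (an HIV-1 LTR fragment, a yeast ARG4 promoter fragment, and ble and lacI fragments) look like backbone remnants or spurious matches rather than functional elements.

According to the record, MiniR is a genetically encoded tag used together with a partner peptide, MiniE, that carries a reporter. Expressing TfR1-MiniR lets the receptor be labelled with reporter-conjugated MiniE for imaging in cells. TfR1 cycles between the cell surface and endosomes through receptor-mediated endocytosis, which makes it a convenient target for this kind of labelling.
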