Addgene plasmid #181986: pcDNA TfR1-miniR
Purpose: MiniR genetically encoded tag on Transferrin Receptor 1 (TfR1) to be used with MiniE labeled with a reporter
Depositing lab: Kimberly Beatty. Depositing organization: Oregon Health & Science University. Publication: MiniVIPER Is a Peptide Tag for Imaging and Translocating Proteins in Cells. Doh JK, Tobin SJ, Beatty KE. Biochemistry. 2020 Aug 25;59(33):3051-3059. doi: 10.1021/acs.biochem.0c00526. Epub 2020 Aug 17. PubMed 32786411.
Backbone
  Vector backbone: pcDNA3.1
  Backbone manufacturer: Invitrogen
  Backbone size w/o insert (bp): 5428
  Vector type: Mammalian Expression
  Selectable markers: Neomycin (select with G418)
Growth in bacteria
  Bacterial resistance: Ampicillin, 100 μg/mL
  Growth temperature: 37°C
  Growth strain: DH5alpha
  Copy number: High Copy
Gene/Insert
  Gene/Insert name: TfR1-MiniR
  Species: M. musculus (mouse)
  Cloning method: Gibson Cloning
  Sequencing primers: 5′ CMV-F; 3′ BGH-R
Terms and licenses: Academic/Nonprofit Terms; Industry Terms: Not Available to Industry
How to cite: pcDNA TfR1-miniR was a gift from Kimberly Beatty (Addgene plasmid # 181986 ; http://n2t.net/addgene:181986 ; RRID:Addgene_181986)
